Addgene plasmid #123213: pCEP4-BaL-QES.i01.c08-754*
Purpose: Mammalian expression plasmid for Env from the BaL HIV-1 isolate; C-terminal truncation; QES mutant with enhanced binding to PG16
Depositing lab: Erik Procko. Depositing organization: University of Illinois at Urbana-Champaign. Publication: Conformational engineering of HIV-1 Env based on mutational tolerance in the CD4 and PG16 bound states. Heredia JD, Park J, Choi H, Gill KS, Procko E. J Virol. 2019 Mar 20. pii: JVI.00219-19. doi: 10.1128/JVI.00219-19. PubMed 30894475.
Backbone
  Vector backbone: pCEP4
  Backbone manufacturer: Invitrogen
  Backbone size w/o insert (bp): 10393
  Total vector size (bp): 12421
  Vector type: Mammalian Expression
  Selectable markers: Hygromycin
Growth in bacteria
  Bacterial resistance: Ampicillin, 100 μg/mL
  Growth temperature: 37°C
  Growth strain: DH5alpha
  Copy number: High Copy
Gene/Insert
  Gene/Insert name: HIV-1 (BaL) Env (alt names: gp160; Env)
  Species: Human immunodeficiency virus 1
  Insert size (bp): 2250
  Mutation: Codon-optimized synthetic gene; Premature stop codon at position 754; Mutations T49D, P124D, I595M, I181L, V255M, V283P
  GenBank ID: AAA44191.1
  Promoter: CMV
  Tag / fusion protein: CD5 leader peptide (N terminal on insert)
  Cloning method: Restriction Enzyme; 5′ cloning site NheI (not destroyed); 3′ cloning site XhoI (not destroyed)
  Sequencing primers: 5′ CMV_fwd; 3′ EBV_rev
Terms and licenses: Academic/Nonprofit Terms; Industry Terms: Not Available to Industry
How to cite: pCEP4-BaL-QES.i01.c08-754* was a gift from Erik Procko (Addgene plasmid # 123213 ; http://n2t.net/addgene:123213 ; RRID:Addgene_123213)
