[The description below was written by a language model from this plasmid's Addgene catalogue record and pLannotate feature annotations shown in this document.]
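Description:
pCEP4-BaL-QES.i01.c08-754* is a 12.4 kb mammalian expression plasmid built on the Invitrogen pCEP4 episomal backbone and carrying an engineered envelope glycoprotein (Env, gp160) from the BaL isolate of HIV-1. In bacteria it is maintained through a high-copy ColE1/pUC-type origin and selected with ampicillin via the β-lactamase gene. For mammalian cells, the backbone provides the Epstein-Barr virus oriP origin together with the EBNA1 coding sequence, which allow the plasmid to persist as a replicating episome in permissive cells. It also provides a hygromycin B phosphotransferase cassette, driven by a minimal HSV thymidine kinase promoter and ended by the TK polyadenylation signal, for selecting cells that retain the plasmid. The short annotated fragments of herpesvirus, tetracycline-resistance, rop and SV40 large T sequences appear to be backbone remnants rather than functional parts.

The payload is a codon-optimized synthetic Env gene of about 2.25 kb, cloned between NheI and XhoI sites. It lies downstream of the human CMV immediate-early enhancer and promoter and is followed by the SV40 polyadenylation signal. A CD5 leader peptide is fused at the N terminus, and a premature stop codon at position 754 removes the C-terminal part of the protein. The "QES" variant carries six substitutions (T49D, P124D, I595M, I181L, V255M and V283P) and is described as having enhanced binding to the antibody PG16. The construct comes from work on conformational engineering of Env based on its mutational tolerance in the CD4- and PG16-bound states, and it serves to express this modified Env in mammalian cells.
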