Features (pLannotate 1.2.2; 22 found; start..end, strand, type, name):
     46..2244    +  CDS            env (fragment): ENV_HV1Y2 - Experimental evidence at protein level: Swiss-Prot protein existence level 1. [Transmembrane protein gp41]: Acts as a class I viral fusion protein. Under the current model, the protein has at least 3 conformational states: pre-fusion native state, pre-hairpin intermediate state, and post-fusion hairpin state. During fusion of viral and target intracellular membranes, the coiled coil regions (heptad repeats) assume a trimer-of-hairpins structure, positioning the fusion peptide in close proximity to the C-terminal region of the ectodomain. The formation of this structure appears to d
   2270..2404    -  polyA_signal   SV40 poly(A) signal: SV40 polyadenylation signal
   2427..2510    -  CDS            large T antigen (fragment): large T antigen from SV40 (simian virus 40)
   2513..2553    +  CDS            rop (fragment): Rop protein, which maintains plasmids at low copy number; rop
   2665..2683    -  misc_feature   MCS (fragment): pUC18/19 multiple cloning site
   3129..4918    -  rep_origin     oriP: Epstein-Barr virus oriP replication origin (Yates et al., 2000)
   4919..5137    -  CDS            gL (fragment): GL_EBVB9 - Experimental evidence at protein level: Swiss-Prot protein existence level 1. The heterodimer glycoprotein H-glycoprotein L is required for the fusion of viral and plasma membranes leading to virus entry into the host cell. Acts as a functional inhibitor of gH and maintains gH in an inhibited form. Upon binding to host integrins, gL dissociates from gH leading to activation of the viral fusion glycoproteins gB and gH. Fusion of EBV with B-lymphocytes requires the additional receptor- binding protein gp42, which forms a complex with gH/gL. The heterodimer gH/gL targets also host EPHA
   5220..7145    -  CDS            EBNA1: Epstein-Barr nuclear antigen 1, also known as EBNA-1 crucial for latent viral infection, and for episomal amplification of vectors containing the oriP origin (Okita et al., 2013)
   7183..7527    -  CDS            BRRF2_EBVB9 (fragment): Protein inferred from homology: Swiss-Prot protein existence level 3. From Epstein-Barr virus (strain B95-8) (HHV-4) (Human herpesvirus 4).
   7530..7553    -  promoter       tet promoter (fragment): E. coli promoter for tetracycline efflux protein gene
   7666..7770    +  promoter       AmpR promoter: bla
   7771..8631    +  CDS            AmpR: β-lactamase; bla; confers resistance to ampicillin, carbenicillin, and related antibiotics
   8802..9390    +  rep_origin     ori: high-copy-number ColE1/pMB1/pBR322/pUC origin of replication
   9436..9594    -  CDS            TcR (fragment): tetracycline efflux protein; tet; confers resistance to tetracycline
   9715..9915    -  CDS            MDV035 (fragment): UL24_GAHVM - Protein inferred from homology: Swiss-Prot protein existence level 3. May play a role in the dispersal of host nucleolin from the nucleolus throughout the nucleus leading to a decrease in ribosome biogenesis. From Gallid herpesvirus 2 (strain Chicken/Md5/ATCC VR-987) (GaHV-2) (Marek's disease herpesvirus type 1).
   9904..9966    +  promoter       Mini-TK promoter: minimal herpes simplex virus (HSV) thymidine kinase promoter
  10009..11046   +  CDS            HygR: hygromycin B phosphotransferase confers resistance to hygromycin
  11088..11136   +  polyA_signal   HSV TK poly(A) signal: herpes simplex virus thymidine kinase polyadenylation signal (Cole and Stacy, 1985)
  11336..11560   +  CDS            gH (fragment): GH_HHV11 - Experimental evidence at protein level: Swiss-Prot protein existence level 1. The heterodimer glycoprotein H-glycoprotein L is required for the fusion of viral and plasma membranes leading to virus entry into the host cell. Following initial binding to host receptor, membrane fusion is mediated by the fusion machinery composed of gB and the heterodimer gH/gL. May also be involved in the fusion between the virion envelope and the outer nuclear membrane during virion morphogenesis. From Human herpesvirus 1 (strain 17) (HHV-1) (Human herpes simplex virus 1).
  11591..11616   -  CDS            bla(M) (fragment): β-lactamase lacking the signal sequence; bla(M); allows cytosolic expression of β-lactamase
  11790..12169   +  enhancer       CMV enhancer: human cytomegalovirus immediate early enhancer
  12171..12370   +  promoter       CMV promoter: human cytomegalovirus (CMV) immediate early promoter
>Addgene plasmid #123213 | pCEP4-BaL-QES.i01.c08-754* | depositor full sequence | sequence record 235153 | pCEP4-BaL-QES.i01.c08-754* sequence 12421 bps
GCCACCATGCCCATGGGGAGCTTGCAACCGCTCGCCACTCTCTATCTCCTCGGCATGTTGGTAGCATCTG
TGCTGGCTGAGGAAAAGCTCTGGGTGACTGTGTATTACGGGGTCCCAGTTTGGAAGGAGGCTGATACCAC
GCTCTTCTGCGCCTCCGACCGGAAGGCATACGACACCGAGGTGCATAATGTGTGGGCCACACACGCCTGT
GTGCCTACCGACCCCAACCCACAGGAAGTGGAACTGAAGAACGTGACTGAGAATTTCAATATGTGGAAAA
ATAATATGGTGGAGCAGATGCACGAGGACATTATTAGCCTCTGGGATCAGTCCCTTAAACCCTGCGTGAA
ACTGACAGATCTGTGCGTAACGCTGAATTGTACTGACCTCCGGAATGCCACGAACGGAAACGACACAAAT
ACCACGTCAAGCTCCCGAGGGATGGTGGGAGGGGGAGAAATGAAGAACTGCTCATTCAATATAACGACGA
ATATCCGAGGGAAGGTTCAGAAAGAGTATGCCCTGTTTTACAAACTGGACCTCGCTCCTATCGACAACAA
CAGCAATAACAGGTACCGCCTGATTAGCTGCAACACTTCTGTGATTACCCAGGCCTGCCCCAAGGTGAGC
TTCGAGCCTATCCCAATCCACTACTGCGCCCCAGCAGGCTTTGCCATCCTGAAATGCAAGGACAAGAAGT
TCAACGGCAAAGGCCCATGTACAAATGTCAGTACAGTACAGTGCACACACGGTATCCGCCCAGTTATGTC
TACACAACTGCTGCTGAATGGATCCTTGGCAGAGGAAGAGGTGGTGATCAGATCTGCTAACTTCGCCGAT
AATGCTAAACCCATCATTGTTCAGCTGAACGAGTCTGTCGAAATCAATTGTACTCGCCCAAACAACAACA
CGCGCAAGAGCATTCATATCGGACCGGGCAGGGCCTTTTACACAACAGGGGAGATTATTGGTGATATTAG
ACAAGCCCACTGCAACCTCAGTCGAGCAAAGTGGAATGATACTCTCAACAAAATTGTTATCAAATTGCGG
GAACAGTTTGGGAACAAGACAATCGTATTTAAGCACTCATCCGGAGGCGATCCAGAAATCGTGACACACT
CTTTTAACTGCGGTGGAGAATTTTTCTACTGCAACTCCACCCAGCTGTTCAACAGTACGTGGAACGTGAC
AGAGGAGTCTAACAACACCGTGGAGAATAATACGATCACCCTTCCATGTCGGATTAAGCAGATCATCAAT
ATGTGGCAGGAGGTGGGAAGAGCAATGTACGCGCCGCCCATTAGGGGCCAGATCAGATGCAGTTCAAATA
TCACAGGCCTGCTCCTGACACGCGACGGAGGCCCAGAGGACAACAAGACAGAGGTGTTTAGGCCCGGCGG
CGGCGACATGCGAGATAATTGGAGGTCTGAATTGTACAAGTACAAGGTGGTGAAAATCGAACCCCTGGGA
GTGGCGCCTACTAAGGCAAAGCGCCGCGTTGTGCAGAGAGAGAAGAGGGCAGTGGGAATTGGGGCGGTTT
TTCTTGGGTTCCTGGGGGCTGCAGGTAGCACCATGGGAGCGGCCGCTATGACACTGACAGTGCAAGCCAG
ACTCCTGCTGTCTGGTATTGTCCAACAGCAAAACAATTTGCTCCGCGCAATAGAAGCCCAGCAGCACCTG
CTCCAACTGACTGTGTGGGGCATTAAACAATTGCAGGCTCGCGTGCTGGCAGTCGAACGGTACCTGAGGG
ATCAACAGCTCCTGGGCATGTGGGGCTGCTCCGGGAAACTCATCTGTACGACAGCGGTCCCTTGGAATGC
CAGCTGGTCCAACAAAAGCCTCAACAAGATTTGGGACAATATGACGTGGATTGAGTGGGACAGGGAAATT
AACAATTATACCTCAATCATATATTCTCTGATTGAAGAGTCCCAGAATCAGCAAGAGAAGAATGAGCAGG
AATTGTTGGAACTTGATAAATGGGCAAGCCTGTGGAACTGGTTTGACATAACCAAATGGTTGTGGTATAT
CAAAATCTTCATAATGATCGTCGGCGGACTCATCGGGCTCCGAATTGTGTTCTCAGTCCTCAGCATTGTG
AATAGGGTGCGCCAGGGCTATTCTCCCCTGAGCTTCCAGACCCATCTGCCCTCTAGCCGAGGACCAGATA
GGCCTGGTGGGATCGAGGAAGAAGGCGGGGAACGGGACAGGGATAGGAGTGGTCCTCTTGTTAACGGGTT
CCTGTGATAACTCGAGGCCGGCAAGGCCGGATCCAGACATGATAAGATACATTGATGAGTTTGGACAAAC
CACAACTAGAATGCAGTGAAAAAAATGCTTTATTTGTGAAATTTGTGATGCTATTGCTTTATTTGTAACC
ATTATAAGCTGCAATAAACAAGTTAACAACAACAATTGCATTCATTTTATGTTTCAGGTTCAGGGGGAGG
TGTGGGAGGTTTTTTAAAGCAAGTAAAACCTCTACAAATGTGGTATGGCTGATTATGATCCGGCTGCCTC
GCGCGTTTCGGTGATGACGGTGAAAACCTCTGACACATGCAGCTCCCGGAGACGGTCACAGCTTGTCTGT
AAGCGGATGCCGGGAGCAGACAAGCCCGTCAGGGCGCGTCAGCGGGTGTTGGCGGGTGTCGGGGCGCAGC
CATGAGGTCGACTCTAGAGGATCGATCCCCGCCCCGGACGAACTAAACCTGACTACGACATCTCTGCCCC
TTCTTCGCGGGGCAGTGCATGTAATCCCTTCAGTTGGTTGGTACAACTTGCCAACTGGGCCCTGTTCCAC
ATGTGACACGGGGGGGGACCAAACACAAAGGGGTTCTCTGACTGTAGTTGACATCCTTATAAATGGATGT
GCACATTTGCCAACACTGAGTGGCTTTCATCCTGGAGCAGACTTTGCAGTCTGTGGACTGCAACACAACA
TTGCCTTTATGTGTAACTCTTGGCTGAAGCTCTTACACCAATGCTGGGGGACATGTACCTCCCAGGGGCC
CAGGAAGACTACGGGAGGCTACACCAACGTCAATCAGAGGGGCCTGTGTAGCTACCGATAAGCGGACCCT
CAAGAGGGCATTAGCAATAGTGTTTATAAGGCCCCCTTGTTAACCCTAAACGGGTAGCATATGCTTCCCG
GGTAGTAGTATATACTATCCAGACTAACCCTAATTCAATAGCATATGTTACCCAACGGGAAGCATATGCT
ATCGAATTAGGGTTAGTAAAAGGGTCCTAAGGAACAGCGATATCTCCCACCCCATGAGCTGTCACGGTTT
TATTTACATGGGGTCAGGATTCCACGAGGGTAGTGAACCATTTTAGTCACAAGGGCAGTGGCTGAAGATC
AAGGAGCGGGCAGTGAACTCTCCTGAATCTTCGCCTGCTTCTTCATTCTCCTTCGTTTAGCTAATAGAAT
AACTGCTGAGTTGTGAACAGTAAGGTGTATGTGAGGTGCTCGAAAACAAGGTTTCAGGTGACGCCCCCAG
AATAAAATTTGGACGGGGGGTTCAGTGGTGGCATTGTGCTATGACACCAATATAACCCTCACAAACCCCT
TGGGCAATAAATACTAGTGTAGGAATGAAACATTCTGAATATCTTTAACAATAGAAATCCATGGGGTGGG
GACAAGCCGTAAAGACTGGATGTCCATCTCACACGAATTTATGGCTATGGGCAACACATAATCCTAGTGC
AATATGATACTGGGGTTATTAAGATGTGTCCCAGGCAGGGACCAAGACAGGTGAACCATGTTGTTACACT
CTATTTGTAACAAGGGGAAAGAGAGTGGACGCCGACAGCAGCGGACTCCACTGGTTGTCTCTAACACCCC
CGAAAATTAAACGGGGCTCCACGCCAATGGGGCCCATAAACAAAGACAAGTGGCCACTCTTTTTTTTGAA
ATTGTGGAGTGGGGGCACGCGTCAGCCCCCACACGCCGCCCTGCGGTTTTGGACTGTAAAATAAGGGTGT
AATAACTTGGCTGATTGTAACCCCGCTAACCACTGCGGTCAAACCACTTGCCCACAAAACCACTAATGGC
ACCCCGGGGAATACCTGCATAAGTAGGTGGGCGGGCCAAGATAGGGGCGCGATTGCTGCGATCTGGAGGA
CAAATTACACACACTTGCGCCTGAGCGCCAAGCACAGGGTTGTTGGTCCTCATATTCACGAGGTCGCTGA
GAGCACGGTGGGCTAATGTTGCCATGGGTAGCATATACTACCCAAATATCTGGATAGCATATGCTATCCT
AATCTATATCTGGGTAGCATAGGCTATCCTAATCTATATCTGGGTAGCATATGCTATCCTAATCTATATC
TGGGTAGTATATGCTATCCTAATTTATATCTGGGTAGCATAGGCTATCCTAATCTATATCTGGGTAGCAT
ATGCTATCCTAATCTATATCTGGGTAGTATATGCTATCCTAATCTGTATCCGGGTAGCATATGCTATCCT
AATAGAGATTAGGGTAGTATATGCTATCCTAATTTATATCTGGGTAGCATATACTACCCAAATATCTGGA
TAGCATATGCTATCCTAATCTATATCTGGGTAGCATATGCTATCCTAATCTATATCTGGGTAGCATAGGC
TATCCTAATCTATATCTGGGTAGCATATGCTATCCTAATCTATATCTGGGTAGTATATGCTATCCTAATT
TATATCTGGGTAGCATAGGCTATCCTAATCTATATCTGGGTAGCATATGCTATCCTAATCTATATCTGGG
TAGTATATGCTATCCTAATCTGTATCCGGGTAGCATATGCTATCCTCATGCATATACAGTCAGCATATGA
TACCCAGTAGTAGAGTGGGAGTGCTATCCTTTGCATATGCCGCCACCTCCCAAGGGGGCGTGAATTTTCG
CTGCTTGTCCTTTTCCTGCTGGTTGCTCCCATTCTTAGGTGAATTTAAGGAGGCCAGGCTAAAGCCGTCG
CATGTCTGATTGCTCACCAGGTAAATGTCGCTAATGTTTTCCAACGCGAGAAGGTGTTGAGCGCGGAGCT
GAGTGACGTGACAACATGGGTATGCCCAATTGCCCCATGTTGGGAGGACGAAAATGGTGACAAGACAGAT
GGCCAGAAATACACCAACAGCACGCATGATGTCTACTGGGGATTTATTCTTTAGTGCGGGGGAATACACG
GCTTTTAATACGATTGAGGGCGTCTCCTAACAAGTTACATCACTCCTGCCCTTCCTCACCCTCATCTCCA
TCACCTCCTTCATCTCCGTCATCTCCGTCATCACCCTCCGCGGCAGCCCCTTCCACCATAGGTGGAAACC
AGGGAGGCAAATCTACTCCATCGTCAAAGCTGCACACAGTCACCCTGATATTGCAGGTAGGAGCGGGCTT
TGTCATAACAAGGTCCTTAATCGCATCCTTCAAAACCTCAGCAAATATATGAGTTTGTAAAAAGACCATG
AAATAACAGACAATGGACTCCCTTAGCGGGCCAGGTTGTGGGCCGGGTCCAGGGGCCATTCCAAAGGGGA
GACGACTCAATGGTGTAAGACGACATTGTGGAATAGCAAGGGCAGTTCCTCGCCTTAGGTTGTAAAGGGA
GGTCTTACTACCTCCATATACGAACACACCGGCGACCCAAGTTCCTTCGTCGGTAGTCCTTTCTACGTGA
CTCCTAGCCAGGAGAGCTCTTAAACCTTCTGCAATGTTCTCAAATTTCGGGTTGGAACCTCCTTGACCAC
GATGCTTTCCAAACCACCCTCCTTTTTTGCGCCTGCCTCCATCACCCTGACCCCGGGGTCCAGTGCTTGG
GCCTTCTCCTGGGTCATCTGCGGGGCCCTGCTCTATCGCTCCCGGGGGCACGTCAGGCTCACCATCTGGG
CCACCTTCTTGGTGGTATTCAAAATAATCGGCTTCCCCTACAGGGTGGAAAAATGGCCTTCTACCTGGAG
GGGGCCTGCGCGGTGGAGACCCGGATGATGATGACTGACTACTGGGACTCCTGGGCCTCTTTTCTCCACG
TCCACGACCTCTCCCCCTGGCTCTTTCACGACTTCCCCCCCTGGCTCTTTCACGTCCTCTACCCCGGCGG
CCTCCACTACCTCCTCGACCCCGGCCTCCACTACCTCCTCGACCCCGGCCTCCACTGCCTCCTCGACCCC
GGCCTCCACCTCCTGCTCCTGCCCCTCCTGCTCCTGCCCCTCCTCCTGCTCCTGCCCCTCCTGCCCCTCC
TGCTCCTGCCCCTCCTGCCCCTCCTGCTCCTGCCCCTCCTGCCCCTCCTGCTCCTGCCCCTCCTGCCCCT
CCTCCTGCTCCTGCCCCTCCTGCCCCTCCTCCTGCTCCTGCCCCTCCTGCCCCTCCTGCTCCTGCCCCTC
CTGCCCCTCCTGCTCCTGCCCCTCCTGCCCCTCCTGCTCCTGCCCCTCCTGCTCCTGCCCCTCCTGCTCC
TGCCCCTCCTGCTCCTGCCCCTCCTGCCCCTCCTGCCCCTCCTCCTGCTCCTGCCCCTCCTGCTCCTGCC
CCTCCTGCCCCTCCTGCCCCTCCTGCTCCTGCCCCTCCTCCTGCTCCTGCCCCTCCTGCCCCTCCTGCCC
CTCCTCCTGCTCCTGCCCCTCCTGCCCCTCCTCCTGCTCCTGCCCCTCCTCCTGCTCCTGCCCCTCCTGC
CCCTCCTGCCCCTCCTCCTGCTCCTGCCCCTCCTGCCCCTCCTCCTGCTCCTGCCCCTCCTCCTGCTCCT
GCCCCTCCTGCCCCTCCTGCCCCTCCTCCTGCTCCTGCCCCTCCTCCTGCTCCTGCCCCTCCTGCCCCTC
CTGCCCCTCCTGCCCCTCCTCCTGCTCCTGCCCCTCCTCCTGCTCCTGCCCCTCCTGCTCCTGCCCCTCC
CGCTCCTGCTCCTGCTCCTGTTCCACCGTGGGTCCCTTTGCAGCCAATGCAACTTGGACGTTTTTGGGGT
CTCCGGACACCATCTCTATGTCTTGGCCCTGATCCTGAGCCGCCCGGGGCTCCTGGTCTTCCGCCTCCTC
GTCCTCGTCCTCTTCCCCGTCCTCGTCCATGGTTATCACCCCCTCTTCTTTGAGGTCCACTGCCGCCGGA
GCCTTCTGGTCCAGATGTGTCTCCCTTCTCTCCTAGGCCATTTCCAGGTCCTGTACCTGGCCCCTCGTCA
GACATGATTCACACTAAAAGAGATCAATAGACATCTTTATTAGACGACGCTCAGTGAATACAGGGAGTGC
AGACTCCTGCCCCCTCCAACAGCCCCCCCACCCTCATCCCCTTCATGGTCGCTGTCAGACAGATCCAGGT
CTGAAAATTCCCCATCCTCCGAACCATCCTCGTCCTCATCACCAATTACTCGCAGCCCGGAAAACTCCCG
CTGAACATCCTCAAGATTTGCGTCCTGAGCCTCAAGCCAGGCCTCAAATTCCTCGTCCCCCTTTTTGCTG
GACGGTAGGGATGGGGATTCTCGGGACCCCTCCTCTTCCTCTTCAAGGTCACCAGACAGAGATGCTACTG
GGGCAACGGAAGAAAAGCTGGGTGCGGCCTGTGAGGATCAGCTTATCGATGATAAGCTGTCAAACATGAG
AATTCTTGAAGACGAAAGGGCCTCGTGATACGCCTATTTTTATAGGTTAATGTCATGATAATAATGGTTT
CTTAGACGTCAGGTGGCACTTTTCGGGGAAATGTGCGCGGAACCCCTATTTGTTTATTTTTCTAAATACA
TTCAAATATGTATCCGCTCATGAGACAATAACCCTGATAAATGCTTCAATAATATTGAAAAAGGAAGAGT
ATGAGTATTCAACATTTCCGTGTCGCCCTTATTCCCTTTTTTGCGGCATTTTGCCTTCCTGTTTTTGCTC
ACCCAGAAACGCTGGTGAAAGTAAAAGATGCTGAAGATCAGTTGGGTGCACGAGTGGGTTACATCGAACT
GGATCTCAACAGCGGTAAGATCCTTGAGAGTTTTCGCCCCGAAGAACGTTTTCCAATGATGAGCACTTTT
AAAGTTCTGCTATGTGGCGCGGTATTATCCCGTGTTGACGCCGGGCAAGAGCAACTCGGTCGCCGCATAC
ACTATTCTCAGAATGACTTGGTTGAGTACTCACCAGTCACAGAAAAGCATCTTACGGATGGCATGACAGT
AAGAGAATTATGCAGTGCTGCCATAACCATGAGTGATAACACTGCGGCCAACTTACTTCTGACAACGATC
GGAGGACCGAAGGAGCTAACCGCTTTTTTGCACAACATGGGGGATCATGTAACTCGCCTTGATCGTTGGG
AACCGGAGCTGAATGAAGCCATACCAAACGACGAGCGTGACACCACGATGCCTGCAGCAATGGCAACAAC
GTTGCGCAAACTATTAACTGGCGAACTACTTACTCTAGCTTCCCGGCAACAATTAATAGACTGGATGGAG
GCGGATAAAGTTGCAGGACCACTTCTGCGCTCGGCCCTTCCGGCTGGCTGGTTTATTGCTGATAAATCTG
GAGCCGGTGAGCGTGGGTCTCGCGGTATCATTGCAGCACTGGGGCCAGATGGTAAGCCCTCCCGTATCGT
AGTTATCTACACGACGGGGAGTCAGGCAACTATGGATGAACGAAATAGACAGATCGCTGAGATAGGTGCC
TCACTGATTAAGCATTGGTAACTGTCAGACCAAGTTTACTCATATATACTTTAGATTGATTTAAAACTTC
ATTTTTAATTTAAAAGGATCTAGGTGAAGATCCTTTTTGATAATCTCATGACCAAAATCCCTTAACGTGA
GTTTTCGTTCCACTGAGCGTCAGACCCCGTAGAAAAGATCAAAGGATCTTCTTGAGATCCTTTTTTTCTG
CGCGTAATCTGCTGCTTGCAAACAAAAAAACCACCGCTACCAGCGGTGGTTTGTTTGCCGGATCAAGAGC
TACCAACTCTTTTTCCGAAGGTAACTGGCTTCAGCAGAGCGCAGATACCAAATACTGTCCTTCTAGTGTA
GCCGTAGTTAGGCCACCACTTCAAGAACTCTGTAGCACCGCCTACATACCTCGCTCTGCTAATCCTGTTA
CCAGTGGCTGCTGCCAGTGGCGATAAGTCGTGTCTTACCGGGTTGGACTCAAGACGATAGTTACCGGATA
AGGCGCAGCGGTCGGGCTGAACGGGGGGTTCGTGCACACAGCCCAGCTTGGAGCGAACGACCTACACCGA
ACTGAGATACCTACAGCGTGAGCTATGAGAAAGCGCCACGCTTCCCGAAGGGAGAAAGGCGGACAGGTAT
CCGGTAAGCGGCAGGGTCGGAACAGGAGAGCGCACGAGGGAGCTTCCAGGGGGAAACGCCTGGTATCTTT
ATAGTCCTGTCGGGTTTCGCCACCTCTGACTTGAGCGTCGATTTTTGTGATGCTCGTCAGGGGGGCGGAG
CCTATGGAAAAACGCCAGCAACGCGGCCTTTTTACGGTTCCTGGCCTTTTGCTGGCCTTGAAGCTGTCCC
TGATGGTCGTCATCTACCTGCCTGGACAGCATGGCCTGCAACGCGGGCATCCCGATGCCGCCGGAAGCGA
GAAGAATCATAATGGGGAAGGCCATCCAGCCTCGCGTCGCGAACGCCAGCAAGACGTAGCCCAGCGCGTC
GGCCCCGAGATGCGCCGCGTGCGGCTGCTGGAGATGGCGGACGCGATGGATATGTTCTGCCAAGGGTTGG
TTTGCGCATTCACAGTTCTCCGCAAGAATTGATTGGCTCCAATTCTTGGAGTGGTGAATCCGTTAGCGAG
GTGCCGCCCTGCTTCATCCCCGTGGCCCGTTGCTCGCGTTTGCTGGCGGTGTCCCCGGAAGAAATATATT
TGCATGTCTTTAGTTCTATGATGACACAAACCCCGCCCAGCGTCTTGTCATTGGCGAATTCGAACACGCA
GATGCAGTCGGGGCGGCGCGGTCCGAGGTCCACTTCGCATATTAAGGTGACGCGTGTGGCCTCGAACACC
GAGCGACCCTGCAGCGACCCGCTTAACAGCGTCAACAGCGTGCCGCAGATCCCGGGGGGCAATGAGATAT
GAAAAAGCCTGAACTCACCGCGACGTCTGTCGAGAAGTTTCTGATCGAAAAGTTCGACAGCGTCTCCGAC
CTGATGCAGCTCTCGGAGGGCGAAGAATCTCGTGCTTTCAGCTTCGATGTAGGAGGGCGTGGATATGTCC
TGCGGGTAAATAGCTGCGCCGATGGTTTCTACAAAGATCGTTATGTTTATCGGCACTTTGCATCGGCCGC
GCTCCCGATTCCGGAAGTGCTTGACATTGGGGAATTCAGCGAGAGCCTGACCTATTGCATCTCCCGCCGT
GCACAGGGTGTCACGTTGCAAGACCTGCCTGAAACCGAACTGCCCGCTGTTCTGCAGCCGGTCGCGGAGG
CCATGGATGCGATCGCTGCGGCCGATCTTAGCCAGACGAGCGGGTTCGGCCCATTCGGACCGCAAGGAAT
CGGTCAATACACTACATGGCGTGATTTCATATGCGCGATTGCTGATCCCCATGTGTATCACTGGCAAACT
GTGATGGACGACACCGTCAGTGCGTCCGTCGCGCAGGCTCTCGATGAGCTGATGCTTTGGGCCGAGGACT
GCCCCGAAGTCCGGCACCTCGTGCACGCGGATTTCGGCTCCAACAATGTCCTGACGGACAATGGCCGCAT
AACAGCGGTCATTGACTGGAGCGAGGCGATGTTCGGGGATTCCCAATACGAGGTCGCCAACATCTTCTTC
TGGAGGCCGTGGTTGGCTTGTATGGAGCAGCAGACGCGCTACTTCGAGCGGAGGCATCCGGAGCTTGCAG
GATCGCCGCGGCTCCGGGCGTATATGCTCCGCATTGGTCTTGACCAACTCTATCAGAGCTTGGTTGACGG
CAATTTCGATGATGCAGCTTGGGCGCAGGGTCGATGCGACGCAATCGTCCGATCCGGAGCCGGGACTGTC
GGGCGTACACAAATCGCCCGCAGAAGCGCGGCCGTCTGGACCGATGGCTGTGTAGAAGTACTCGCCGATA
GTGGAAACCGACGCCCCAGCACTCGTCCGGATCGGGAGATGGGGGAGGCTAACTGAAACACGGAAGGAGA
CAATACCGGAAGGAACCCGCGCTATGACGGCAATAAAAAGACAGAATAAAACGCACGGGTGTTGGGTCGT
TTGTTCATAAACGCGGGGTTCGGTCCCAGGGCTGGCACTCTGTCGATACCCCACCGAGACCCCATTGGGG
CCAATACGCCCGCGTTTCTTCCTTTTCCCCACCCCACCCCCCAAGTTCGGGTGAAGGCCCAGGGCTCGCA
GCCAACGTCGGGGCGGCAGGCCCTGCCATAGCCACTGGCCCCGTGGGTTAGGGACGGGGTCCCCCATGGG
GAATGGTTTATGGTTCGTGGGGGTTATTATTTTGGGCGTTGCGTGGGGTCAGGTCCACGACTGGACTGAG
CAGACAGACCCATGGTTTTTGGATGGCCTGGGCATGGACCGCATGTACTGGCGCGACACGAACACCGGGC
GTCTGTGGCTGCCAAACACCCCCGACCCCCAAAAACCACCGCGCGGATTTCTGGCGTGCCAAGCTAGTCG
ACCAATTCTCATGTTTGACAGCTTATCATCGCAGATCCGGGCAACGTTGTTGCCATTGCTGCAGGCGCAG
AACTGGTAGGTATGGAAGATCTATACATTGAATCAATATTGGCAATTAGCCATATTAGTCATTGGTTATA
TAGCATAAATCAATATTGGCTATTGGCCATTGCATACGTTGTATCTATATCATAATATGTACATTTATAT
TGGCTCATGTCCAATATGACCGCCATGTTGACATTGATTATTGACTAGTTATTAATAGTAATCAATTACG
GGGTCATTAGTTCATAGCCCATATATGGAGTTCCGCGTTACATAACTTACGGTAAATGGCCCGCCTGGCT
GACCGCCCAACGACCCCCGCCCATTGACGTCAATAATGACGTATGTTCCCATAGTAACGCCAATAGGGAC
TTTCCATTGACGTCAATGGGTGGAGTATTTACGGTAAACTGCCCACTTGGCAGTACATCAAGTGTATCAT
ATGCCAAGTCCGCCCCCTATTGACGTCAATGACGGTAAATGGCCCGCCTGGCATTATGCCCAGTACATGA
CCTTACGGGACTTTCCTACTTGGCAGTACATCTACGTATTAGTCATCGCTATTACCATGGTGATGCGGTT
TTGGCAGTACACCAATGGGCGTGGATAGCGGTTTGACTCACGGGGATTTCCAAGTCTCCACCCCATTGAC
GTCAATGGGAGTTTGTTTTGGCACCAAAATCAACGGGACTTTCCAAAATGTCGTAATAACCCCGCCCCGT
TGACGCAAATGGGCGGTAGGCGTGTACGGTGGGAGGTCTATATAAGCAGAGCTCGTTTAGTGAACCGTCA
GATCTCTAGAAGCTGGGTACCAGCTGCTAGC
