>Addgene plasmid #123213 | pCEP4-BaL-QES.i01.c08-754* | addgene partial sequence | sequence record 240349 | Addgene Partial NGS Result
CCAATGCAACTTGGACGTTTTTGGGGTCTCCGGACACCATCTCTATGTCTTGGCCCTGATCCTGAGCCGC
CCGGGGCTCCTGGTCTTCCGCCTCCTCGTCCTCGTCCTCTTCCCCGTCCTCGTCCATGGTTATCACCCCC
TCTTCTTTGAGGTCCACTGCCGCCGGAGCCTTCTGGTCCAGATGTGTCTCCCTTCTCTCCTAGGCCATTT
CCAGGTCCTGTACCTGGCCCCTCGTCAGACATGATTCACACTAAAAGAGATCAATAGACATCTTTATTAG
ACGACGCTCAGTGAATACAGGGAGTGCAGACTCCTGCCCCCTCCAACAGCCCCCCCACCCTCATCCCCTT
CATGGTCGCTGTCAGACAGATCCAGGTCTGAAAATTCCCCATCCTCCGAACCATCCTCGTCCTCATCACC
AATTACTCGCAGCCCGGAAAACTCCCGCTGAACATCCTCAAGATTTGCGTCCTGAGCCTCAAGCCAGGCC
TCAAATTCCTCGTCCCCCTTTTTGCTGGACGGTAGGGATGGGGATTCTCGGGACCCCTCCTCTTCCTCTT
CAAGGTCACCAGACAGAGATGCTACTGGGGCAACGGAAGAAAAGCTGGGTGCGGCCTGTGAGGATCAGCT
TATCGATGATAAGCTGTCAAACATGAGAATTCTTGAAGACGAAAGGGCCTCGTGATACGCCTATTTTTAT
AGGTTAATGTCATGATAATAATGGTTTCTTAGACGTCAGGTGGCACTTTTCGGGGAAATGTGCGCGGAAC
CCCTATTTGTTTATTTTTCTAAATACATTCAAATATGTATCCGCTCATGAGACAATAACCCTGATAAATG
CTTCAATAATATTGAAAAAGGAAGAGTATGAGTATTCAACATTTCCGTGTCGCCCTTATTCCCTTTTTTG
CGGCATTTTGCCTTCCTGTTTTTGCTCACCCAGAAACGCTGGTGAAAGTAAAAGATGCTGAAGATCAGTT
GGGTGCACGAGTGGGTTACATCGAACTGGATCTCAACAGCGGTAAGATCCTTGAGAGTTTTCGCCCCGAA
GAACGTTTTCCAATGATGAGCACTTTTAAAGTTCTGCTATGTGGCGCGGTATTATCCCGTGTTGACGCCG
GGCAAGAGCAACTCGGTCGCCGCATACACTATTCTCAGAATGACTTGGTTGAGTACTCACCAGTCACAGA
AAAGCATCTTACGGATGGCATGACAGTAAGAGAATTATGCAGTGCTGCCATAACCATGAGTGATAACACT
GCGGCCAACTTACTTCTGACAACGATCGGAGGACCGAAGGAGCTAACCGCTTTTTTGCACAACATGGGGG
ATCATGTAACTCGCCTTGATCGTTGGGAACCGGAGCTGAATGAAGCCATACCAAACGACGAGCGTGACAC
CACGATGCCTGCAGCAATGGCAACAACGTTGCGCAAACTATTAACTGGCGAACTACTTACTCTAGCTTCC
CGGCAACAATTAATAGACTGGATGGAGGCGGATAAAGTTGCAGGACCACTTCTGCGCTCGGCCCTTCCGG
CTGGCTGGTTTATTGCTGATAAATCTGGAGCCGGTGAGCGTGGGTCTCGCGGTATCATTGCAGCACTGGG
GCCAGATGGTAAGCCCTCCCGTATCGTAGTTATCTACACGACGGGGAGTCAGGCAACTATGGATGAACGA
AATAGACAGATCGCTGAGATAGGTGCCTCACTGATTAAGCATTGGTAACTGTCAGACCAAGTTTACTCAT
ATATACTTTAGATTGATTTAAAACTTCATTTTTAATTTAAAAGGATCTAGGTGAAGATCCTTTTTGATAA
TCTCATGACCAAAATCCCTTAACGTGAGTTTTCGTTCCACTGAGCGTCAGACCCCGTAGAAAAGATCAAA
GGATCTTCTTGAGATCCTTTTTTTCTGCGCGTAATCTGCTGCTTGCAAACAAAAAAACCACCGCTACCAG
CGGTGGTTTGTTTGCCGGATCAAGAGCTACCAACTCTTTTTCCGAAGGTAACTGGCTTCAGCAGAGCGCA
GATACCAAATACTGTCCTTCTAGTGTAGCCGTAGTTAGGCCACCACTTCAAGAACTCTGTAGCACCGCCT
ACATACCTCGCTCTGCTAATCCTGTTACCAGTGGCTGCTGCCAGTGGCGATAAGTCGTGTCTTACCGGGT
TGGACTCAAGACGATAGTTACCGGATAAGGCGCAGCGGTCGGGCTGAACGGGGGGTTCGTGCACACAGCC
CAGCTTGGAGCGAACGACCTACACCGAACTGAGATACCTACAGCGTGAGCTATGAGAAAGCGCCACGCTT
CCCGAAGGGAGAAAGGCGGACAGGTATCCGGTAAGCGGCAGGGTCGGAACAGGAGAGCGCACGAGGGAGC
TTCCAGGGGGAAACGCCTGGTATCTTTATAGTCCTGTCGGGTTTCGCCACCTCTGACTTGAGCGTCGATT
TTTGTGATGCTCGTCAGGGGGGCGGAGCCTATGGAAAAACGCCAGCAACGCGGCCTTTTTACGGTTCCTG
GCCTTTTGCTGGCCTTGAAGCTGTCCCTGATGGTCGTCATCTACCTGCCTGGACAGCATGGCCTGCAACG
CGGGCATCCCGATGCCGCCGGAAGCGAGAAGAATCATAATGGGGAAGGCCATCCAGCCTCGCGTCGCGAA
CGCCAGCAAGACGTAGCCCAGCGCGTCGGCCCCGAGATGCGCCGCGTGCGGCTGCTGGAGATGGCGGACG
CGATGGATATGTTCTGCCAAGGGTTGGTTTGCGCATTCACAGTTCTCCGCAAGAATTGATTGGCTCCAAT
TCTTGGAGTGGTGAATCCGTTAGCGAGGTGCCGCCCTGCTTCATCCCCGTGGCCCGTTGCTCGCGTTTGC
TGGCGGTGTCCCCGGAAGAAATATATTTGCATGTCTTTAGTTCTATGATGACACAAACCCCGCCCAGCGT
CTTGTCATTGGCGAATTCGAACACGCAGATGCAGTCGGGGCGGCGCGGTCCGAGGTCCACTTCGCATATT
AAGGTGACGCGTGTGGCCTCGAACACCGAGCGACCCTGCAGCGACCCGCTTAACAGCGTCAACAGCGTGC
CGCAGATCCCGGGGGGCAATGAGATATGAAAAAGCCTGAACTCACCGCGACGTCTGTCGAGAAGTTTCTG
ATCGAAAAGTTCGACAGCGTCTCCGACCTGATGCAGCTCTCGGAGGGCGAAGAATCTCGTGCTTTCAGCT
TCGATGTAGGAGGGCGTGGATATGTCCTGCGGGTAAATAGCTGCGCCGATGGTTTCTACAAAGATCGTTA
TGTTTATCGGCACTTTGCATCGGCCGCGCTCCCGATTCCGGAAGTGCTTGACATTGGGGAATTCAGCGAG
AGCCTGACCTATTGCATCTCCCGCCGTGCACAGGGTGTCACGTTGCAAGACCTGCCTGAAACCGAACTGC
CCGCTGTTCTGCAGCCGGTCGCGGAGGCCATGGATGCGATCGCTGCGGCCGATCTTAGCCAGACGAGCGG
GTTCGGCCCATTCGGACCGCAAGGAATCGGTCAATACACTACATGGCGTGATTTCATATGCGCGATTGCT
GATCCCCATGTGTATCACTGGCAAACTGTGATGGACGACACCGTCAGTGCGTCCGTCGCGCAGGCTCTCG
ATGAGCTGATGCTTTGGGCCGAGGACTGCCCCGAAGTCCGGCACCTCGTGCACGCGGATTTCGGCTCCAA
CAATGTCCTGACGGACAATGGCCGCATAACAGCGGTCATTGACTGGAGCGAGGCGATGTTCGGGGATTCC
CAATACGAGGTCGCCAACATCTTCTTCTGGAGGCCGTGGTTGGCTTGTATGGAGCAGCAGACGCGCTACT
TCGAGCGGAGGCATCCGGAGCTTGCAGGATCGCCGCGGCTCCGGGCGTATATGCTCCGCATTGGTCTTGA
CCAACTCTATCAGAGCTTGGTTGACGGCAATTTCGATGATGCAGCTTGGGCGCAGGGTCGATGCGACGCA
ATCGTCCGATCCGGAGCCGGGACTGTCGGGCGTACACAAATCGCCCGCAGAAGCGCGGCCGTCTGGACCG
ATGGCTGTGTAGAAGTACTCGCCGATAGTGGAAACCGACGCCCCAGCACTCGTCCGGATCGGGAGATGGG
GGAGGCTAACTGAAACACGGAAGGAGACAATACCGGAAGGAACCCGCGCTATGACGGCAATAAAAAGACA
GAATAAAACGCACGGGTGTTGGGTCGTTTGTTCATAAACGCGGGGTTCGGTCCCAGGGCTGGCACTCTGT
CGATACCCCACCGAGACCCCATTGGGGCCAATACGCCCGCGTTTCTTCCTTTTCCCCACCCCACCCCCCA
AGTTCGGGTGAAGGCCCAGGGCTCGCAGCCAACGTCGGGGCGGCAGGCCCTGCCATAGCCACTGGCCCCG
TGGGTTAGGGACGGGGTCCCCCATGGGGAATGGTTTATGGTTCGTGGGGGTTATTATTTTGGGCGTTGCG
TGGGGTCAGGTCCACGACTGGACTGAGCAGACAGACCCATGGTTTTTGGATGGCCTGGGCATGGACCGCA
TGTACTGGCGCGACACGAACACCGGGCGTCTGTGGCTGCCAAACACCCCCGACCCCCAAAAACCACCGCG
CGGATTTCTGGCGTGCCAAGCTAGTCGACCAATTCTCATGTTTGACAGCTTATCATCGCAGATCCGGGCA
ACGTTGTTGCCATTGCTGCAGGCGCAGAACTGGTAGGTATGGAAGATCTATACATTGAATCAATATTGGC
AATTAGCCATATTAGTCATTGGTTATATAGCATAAATCAATATTGGCTATTGGCCATTGCATACGTTGTA
TCTATATCATAATATGTACATTTATATTGGCTCATGTCCAATATGACCGCCATGTTGACATTGATTATTG
ACTAGTTATTAATAGTAATCAATTACGGGGTCATTAGTTCATAGCCCATATATGGAGTTCCGCGTTACAT
AACTTACGGTAAATGGCCCGCCTGGCTGACCGCCCAACGACCCCCGCCCATTGACGTCAATAATGACGTA
TGTTCCCATAGTAACGCCAATAGGGACTTTCCATTGACGTCAATGGGTGGAGTATTTACGGTAAACTGCC
CACTTGGCAGTACATCAAGTGTATCATATGCCAAGTCCGCCCCCTATTGACGTCAATGACGGTAAATGGC
CCGCCTGGCATTATGCCCAGTACATGACCTTACGGGACTTTCCTACTTGGCAGTACATCTACGTATTAGT
CATCGCTATTACCATGGTGATGCGGTTTTGGCAGTACACCAATGGGCGTGGATAGCGGTTTGACTCACGG
GGATTTCCAAGTCTCCACCCCATTGACGTCAATGGGAGTTTGTTTTGGCACCAAAATCAACGGGACTTTC
CAAAATGTCGTAATAACCCCGCCCCGTTGACGCAAATGGGCGGTAGGCGTGTACGGTGGGAGGTCTATAT
AAGCAGAGCTCGTTTAGTGAACCGTCAGATCTCTAGAAGCTGGGTACCAGCTGCTAGCGCCACCATGCCC
ATGGGGAGCTTGCAACCGCTCGCCACTCTCTATCTCCTCGGCATGTTGGTAGCATCTGTGCTGGCTGAGG
AAAAGCTCTGGGTGACTGTGTATTACGGGGTCCCAGTTTGGAAGGAGGCTGATACCACGCTCTTCTGCGC
CTCCGACCGGAAGGCATACGACACCGAGGTGCATAATGTGTGGGCCACACACGCCTGTGTGCCTACCGAC
CCCAACCCACAGGAAGTGGAACTGAAGAACGTGACTGAGAATTTCAATATGTGGAAAAATAATATGGTGG
AGCAGATGCACGAGGACATTATTAGCCTCTGGGATCAGTCCCTTAAACCCTGCGTGAAACTGACAGATCT
GTGCGTAACGCTGAATTGTACTGACCTCCGGAATGCCACGAACGGAAACGACACAAATACCACGTCAAGC
TCCCGAGGGATGGTGGGAGGGGGAGAAATGAAGAACTGCTCATTCAATATAACGACGAATATCCGAGGGA
AGGTTCAGAAAGAGTATGCCCTGTTTTACAAACTGGACCTCGCTCCTATCGACAACAACAGCAATAACAG
GTACCGCCTGATTAGCTGCAACACTTCTGTGATTACCCAGGCCTGCCCCAAGGTGAGCTTCGAGCCTATC
CCAATCCACTACTGCGCCCCAGCAGGCTTTGCCATCCTGAAATGCAAGGACAAGAAGTTCAACGGCAAAG
GCCCATGTACAAATGTCAGTACAGTACAGTGCACACACGGTATCCGCCCAGTTATGTCTACACAACTGCT
GCTGAATGGATCCTTGGCAGAGGAAGAGGTGGTGATCAGATCTGCTAACTTCGCCGATAATGCTAAACCC
ATCATTGTTCAGCTGAACGAGTCTGTCGAAATCAATTGTACTCGCCCAAACAACAACACGCGCAAGAGCA
TTCATATCGGACCGGGCAGGGCCTTTTACACAACAGGGGAGATTATTGGTGATATTAGACAAGCCCACTG
CAACCTCAGTCGAGCAAAGTGGAATGATACTCTCAACAAAATTGTTATCAAATTGCGGGAACAGTTTGGG
AACAAGACAATCGTATTTAAGCACTCATCCGGAGGCGATCCAGAAATCGTGACACACTCTTTTAACTGCG
GTGGAGAATTTTTCTACTGCAACTCCACCCAGCTGTTCAACAGTACGTGGAACGTGACAGAGGAGTCTAA
CAACACCGTGGAGAATAATACGATCACCCTTCCATGTCGGATTAAGCAGATCATCAATATGTGGCAGGAG
GTGGGAAGAGCAATGTACGCGCCGCCCATTAGGGGCCAGATCAGATGCAGTTCAAATATCACAGGCCTGC
TCCTGACACGCGACGGAGGCCCAGAGGACAACAAGACAGAGGTGTTTAGGCCCGGCGGCGGCGACATGCG
AGATAATTGGAGGTCTGAATTGTACAAGTACAAGGTGGTGAAAATCGAACCCCTGGGAGTGGCGCCTACT
AAGGCAAAGCGCCGCGTTGTGCAGAGAGAGAAGAGGGCAGTGGGAATTGGGGCGGTTTTTCTTGGGTTCC
TGGGGGCTGCAGGTAGCACCATGGGAGCGGCCGCTATGACACTGACAGTGCAAGCCAGACTCCTGCTGTC
TGGTATTGTCCAACAGCAAAACAATTTGCTCCGCGCAATAGAAGCCCAGCAGCACCTGCTCCAACTGACT
GTGTGGGGCATTAAACAATTGCAGGCTCGCGTGCTGGCAGTCGAACGGTACCTGAGGGATCAACAGCTCC
TGGGCATGTGGGGCTGCTCCGGGAAACTCATCTGTACGACAGCGGTCCCTTGGAATGCCAGCTGGTCCAA
CAAAAGCCTCAACAAGATTTGGGACAATATGACGTGGATTGAGTGGGACAGGGAAATTAACAATTATACC
TCAATCATATATTCTCTGATTGAAGAGTCCCAGAATCAGCAAGAGAAGAATGAGCAGGAATTGTTGGAAC
TTGATAAATGGGCAAGCCTGTGGAACTGGTTTGACATAACCAAATGGTTGTGGTATATCAAAATCTTCAT
AATGATCGTCGGCGGACTCATCGGGCTCCGAATTGTGTTCTCAGTCCTCAGCATTGTGAATAGGGTGCGC
CAGGGCTATTCTCCCCTGAGCTTCCAGACCCATCTGCCCTCTAGCCGAGGACCAGATAGGCCTGGTGGGA
TCGAGGAAGAAGGCGGGGAACGGGACAGGGATAGGAGTGGTCCTCTTGTTAACGGGTTCCTGTGATAACT
CGAGGCCGGCAAGGCCGGATCCAGACATGATAAGATACATTGATGAGTTTGGACAAACCACAACTAGAAT
GCAGTGAAAAAAATGCTTTATTTGTGAAATTTGTGATGCTATTGCTTTATTTGTAACCATTATAAGCTGC
AATAAACAAGTTAACAACAACAATTGCATTCATTTTATGTTTCAGGTTCAGGGGGAGGTGTGGGAGGTTT
TTTAAAGCAAGTAAAACCTCTACAAATGTGGTATGGCTGATTATGATCCGGCTGCCTCGCGCGTTTCGGT
GATGACGGTGAAAACCTCTGACACATGCAGCTCCCGGAGACGGTCACAGCTTGTCTGTAAGCGGATGCCG
GGAGCAGACAAGCCCGTCAGGGCGCGTCAGCGGGTGTTGGCGGGTGTCGGGGCGCAGCCATGAGGTCGAC
TCTAGAGGATCGATCCCCGCCCCGGACGAACTAAACCTGACTACGACATCTCTGCCCCTTCTTCGCGGGG
CAGTGCATGTAATCCCTTCAGTTGGTTGGTACAACTTGCCAACTGGGCCCTGTTCCACATGTGACACGGG
GGGGGACCAAACACAAAGGGGTTCTCTGACTGTAGTTGACATCCTTATAAATGGATGTGCACATTTGCCA
ACACTGAGTGGCTTTCATCCTGGAGCAGACTTTGCAGTCTGTGGACTGCAACACAACATTGCCTTTATGT
GTAACTCTTGGCTGAAGCTCTTACACCAATGCTGGGGGACATGTACCTCCCAGGGGCCCAGGAAGACTAC
GGGAGGCTACACCAACGTCAATCAGAGGGGCCTGTGTAGCTACCGATAAGCGGACCCTCAAGAGGGCATT
AGCAATAGTGTTTATAAGGCCCCCTTGTTAACCCTAAACGGGTAGCATATGCTTCCCGGGTAGTAGTATA
TACTATCCAGACTAACCCTAATTCAATAGCATATGTTACCCAACGGGAAGCATATGCTATCGAATTAGGG
TTAGTAAAAGGGTCCTAAGGAACAGCGATATCTCCCACCCCATGAGCTGTCACGGTTTTATTTACATGGG
GTCAGGATTCCACGAGGGTAGTGAACCATTTTAGTCACAAGGGCAGTGGCTGAAGATCAAGGAGCGGGCA
GTGAACTCTCCTGAATCTTCGCCTGCTTCTTCATTCTCCTTCGTTTAGCTAATAGAATAACTGCTGAGTT
GTGAACAGTAAGGTGTATGTGAGGTGCTCGAAAACAAGGTTTCAGGTGACGCCCCCAGAATAAAATTTGG
ACGGGGGGTTCAGTGGTGGCATTGTGCTATGACACCAATATAACCCTCACAAACCCCTTGGGCAATAAAT
ACTAGTGTAGGAATGAAACATTCTGAATATCTTTAACAATAGAAATCCATGGGGTGGGGACAAGCCGTAA
AGACTGGATGTCCATCTCACACGAATTTATGGCTATGGGCAACACATAATCCTAGTGCAATATGATACTG
GGGTTATTAAGATGTGTCCCAGGCAGGGACCAAGACAGGTGAACCATGTTGTTACACTCTATTTGTAACA
AGGGGAAAGAGAGTGGACGCCGACAGCAGCGGACTCCACTGGTTGTCTCTAACACCCCCGAAAATTAAAC
GGGGCTCCACGCCAATGGGGCCCATAAACAAAGACAAGTGGCCACTCTTTTTTTTGAAATTGTGGAGTGG
GGGCACGCGTCAGCCCCCACACGCCGCCCTGCGGTTTTGGACTGTAAAATAAGGGTGTAATAACTTGGCT
GATTGTAACCCCGCTAACCACTGCGGTCAAACCACTTGCCCACAAAACCACTAATGGCACCCCGGGGAAT
ACCTGCATAAGTAGGTGGGCGGGCCAAGATAGGGGCGCGATTGCTGCGATCTGGAGGACAAATTACACAC
ACTTGCGCCTGAGCGCCAAGCACAGGGTTGTTGGTCCTCATATTCACGAGGTCGCTGAGAGCACGGTGGG
CTAATGTTGCCATGGGTAGCATATACTACCCAAATATCTGGATAGCATATGCTATCCTAATCTATATCTG
GGTAGCATAGGCTATCCTAATCTATATCTGGGTAGCATATGCTATCCTAATCTATATCTGGGTAGTATAT
GCTATCCTAATTTATATCTGGGTAGCATAGGCTATCCTAATCTATATCTGGGTAGCATATGCTATCCTAA
TCTATATCTGGGTAGTATATGCTATCCTAATCTGTATCCGGGTAGCATATGCTATCCTAATAGAGATTAG
GGTAGTATATGCTATCCTAATTTATATCTGGGTAGCATATACTACCCAAATATCTGGATAGCATATGCTA
TCCTAATCTATATCTGGGTAGCATATGCTATCCTAATCTATATCTGGGTAGCATAGGCTATCCTAATCTA
TATCTGGGTAGCATATGCTATCCTAATCTATATCTGGGTAGTATATGCTATCCTAATTTATATCTGGGTA
GCATAGGCTATCCTAATCTATATCTGGGTAGCATATGCTATCCTAATCTATATCTGGGTAGTATATGCTA
TCCTAATCTGTATCCGGGTAGCATATGCTATCCTCATGCATATACAGTCAGCATATGATACCCAGTAGTA
GAGTGGGAGTGCTATCCTTTGCATATGCCGCCACCTCCCAAGGGGGCGTGAATTTTCGCTGCTTGTCCTT
TTCCTGCTGGTTGCTCCCATTCTTAGGTGAATTTAAGGAGGCCAGGCTAAAGCCGTCGCATGTCTGATTG
CTCACCAGGTAAATGTCGCTAATGTTTTCCAACGCGAGAAGGTGTTGAGCGCGGAGCTGAGTGACGTGAC
AACATGGGTATGCCCAATTGCCCCATGTTGGGAGGACGAAAATGGTGACAAGACAGATGGCCAGAAATAC
ACCAACAGCACGCATGATGTCTACTGGGGATTTATTCTTTAGTGCGGGGGAATACACGGCTTTTAATACG
ATTGAGGGCGTCTCCTAACAAGTTACATCACTCCTGCCCTTCCTCACCCTCATCTCCATCACCTCCTTCA
TCTCCGTCATCTCCGTCATCACCCTCCGCGGCAGCCCCTTCCACCATAGGTGGAAACCAGGGAGGCAAAT
CTACTCCATCGTCAAAGCTGCACACAGTCACCCTGATATTGCAGGTAGGAGCGGGCTTTGTCATAACAAG
GTCCTTAATCGCATCCTTCAAAACCTCAGCAAATATATGAGTTTGTAAAAAGACCATGAAATAACAGACA
ATGGACTCCCTTAGCGGGCCAGGTTGTGGGCCGGGTCCAGGGGCCATTCCAAAGGGGAGACGACTCAATG
GTGTAAGACGACATTGTGGAATAGCAAGGGCAGTTCCTCGCCTTAGGTTGTAAAGGGAGGTCTTACTACC
TCCATATACGAACACACCGGCGACCCAAGTTCCTTCGTCGGTAGTCCTTTCTACGTGACTCCTAGCCAGG
AGAGCTCTTAAACCTTCTGCAATGTTCTCAAATTTCGGGTTGGAACCTCCTTGACCACGATGCTTTCCAA
ACCACCCTCCTTTTTTGCGCCTGCCTCCATCACCCTGACCCCGGGGTCCAGTGCTTGGGCCTTCTCCTGG
GTCATCTGCGGGGCCCTGCTCTATCGCTCCCGGGGGCACGTCAGGCTCACCATCTGGGCCACCTTCTTGG
TGGTATTCAAAATAATCGGCTTCCCCTACAGGGTGGAAAAATGGCCTTCTACCTGGAGGGGGCCTGCGCG
GTGGAGACCCGGATGATGATGACTGACTACTGGGACTCCTGGGCCTCTTTTCTCCACGTCCACGACCTCT
CCCCCTGGCTCTTTCACGACTTCCCCCCCTGGCTCTTTCACGTCCTCTACCC
